Addgene plasmid #173292: RVD-CA9
Purpose: One-step assembly of custom RVD arrays to construct DdCBE, TALE, etc.
Depositing lab: Bin Shen. Depositing organization: Nanjing Medical University. Publication: Precision modeling of mitochondrial diseases in zebrafish via DdCBE-mediated mtDNA base editing. Guo J, Zhang X, Chen X, Sun H, Dai Y, Wang J, Qian X, Tan L, Lou X, Shen B. Cell Discov. 2021 Sep 3;7(1):78. doi: 10.1038/s41421-021-00307-9. PubMed 34480028.
Backbone
  Vector backbone: TetR T vector
  Vector type: Unspecified
Growth in bacteria
  Bacterial resistance: Tetracycline, 10 μg/mL
  Growth temperature: 37°C
  Growth strain: DH5alpha
  Copy number: High Copy
Gene/Insert
  Gene/Insert name: HD-NI dimer RVD at Position9
  Species: Synthetic
  Mutation: no
  Cloning method: Restriction Enzyme; 5′ cloning site Unknown (unknown if destroyed)
Terms and licenses: Academic/Nonprofit Terms; Industry Terms: Not Available to Industry
Depositor comments: RVD is inserted into TA site of TetR T vector
How to cite: RVD-CA9 was a gift from Bin Shen (Addgene plasmid # 173292 ; http://n2t.net/addgene:173292 ; RRID:Addgene_173292)
