[The description below was written by a language model from this plasmid's Addgene catalogue record and pLannotate feature annotations shown in this document.]
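Description:
RVD-CA9 is a small (about 2.6 kb) bacterial module plasmid from a library of parts for one-step assembly of custom TALE repeat arrays. It is built on a "TetR T vector" backbone, a TA-cloning plasmid, and the depositor notes that the insert sits in the TA site of that vector. The plasmid is propagated in E. coli as a high-copy construct. The feature table shows a ColE1/pUC-type origin spanning the sequence junction and a complete tetracycline efflux gene (TcR) driven by its native tet promoter, which matches the recorded tetracycline selection. Short annotated fragments of a kanamycin resistance gene and of an RSF origin look like non-functional remnants of backbone construction. A T7 promoter lies next to the region where the insert presumably resides.

The payload is a synthetic dimer of two TALE repeats carrying the repeat-variable diresidues HD and NI, designated for position 9 of an array. In the standard TALE code HD recognises cytosine and NI recognises adenine, which fits the "CA" in the name. The automated annotation does not label the repeat units themselves, so their exact coordinates and the flanking sites used for assembly are not stated in the record; the cloning sites are listed as unknown. The plasmid has no expression function of its own. It donates a position-specific two-repeat block that is combined with other position-coded dimers to build a DNA-binding domain of chosen specificity. The stated use is making TALE-based tools such as DdCBEs, the cytosine base editors used for mitochondrial DNA editing. The associated work applied these editors to model mitochondrial diseases in zebrafish.
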