Features (pLannotate 1.2.2; 6 found; start..end, strand, type, name):
    501..519     +  promoter       T7 promoter: promoter for bacteriophage T7 RNA polymerase
    522..596     -  CDS            KanR (fragment): aminoglycoside phosphotransferase; aphA-3; confers resistance to kanamycin
    694..1884    -  CDS            TcR: tetracycline efflux protein; tet; confers resistance to tetracycline
   1932..1960    -  promoter       tet promoter: E. coli promoter for tetracycline efflux protein gene
   1976..2015    +  rep_origin     RSF ori (fragment): Plasmids containing the RSF 1030 origin of replication can be propagated in E. coli cells that contain additional plasmids with compatible origins.
   2087..75      -  rep_origin     ori (across the origin): high-copy-number ColE1/pMB1/pBR322/pUC origin of replication
>Addgene plasmid #173292 | RVD-CA9 | addgene full sequence | sequence record 354664 | Addgene NGS Result
AAACAAACCACCGCTGGTAGCGGTGGTTTTTTTGTTTGCAAGCAGCAGATTACGCGCAGAAAAAAAGGAT
CTCAAGAAGATCCTTTGATCTTTTCTACGGGGTCTGACGCTCAGTGGAACGACGCGTAACTCACGTTAAG
GGATTTTGGTCATGGGTGGCTCGACCAGATATGGTCTCAAGAGGCAATCGCTACAACTTGATCTGGGGTG
AGTCCGTGGGCTTGACAGAGAACTGGAAGGAGGCGCTGAACCGTCTCAAGAGCCTGTTTGCCACCAATAT
TACTAGCAATCGCTACAACTTGCGCTGGGGTTAGTCCGTGGGCTTGACAGAGAACTGGTAGAAGGCGTTG
GACGGTTTCAAGAGCCTGTTTGCCACCGTCATGGGAACGAGACCAGCTTTGGTCTAGAGGAGGCATGATG
ATATATTTTTATCTTGTGCAATGTAACATCAGAGATTTTGAGACACGGGCCAGAGCTGCCAGGAAACAGC
TATGACCATGTAATACGACTCACTATAGGGGATATTTTATTTTCTCCCAATCAGGCTTGATCCCCAGTAA
GTCAAAAAATAGCTCGACATACTGTTCTTCCCCGATCAAGGGTTGGTTTGCGCATTCACAGTTCTCCGCA
AGAATTGATTGGCTCCAATTCTTGGAGTGGTGAATCCGTTAGCGAGGTGCCGCCGGCTTCCATTCAGGTC
GAGGTGGCCCGGCTCCATGCACCGCGACGCAACGCGGGGAGGCAGACAAGGTATAGGGCGGCGCCTACAA
TCCATGCCAACCCGTTCCATGTGCTCGCCGAGGCGGCATAAATCGCCGTGACGATCAGCGGTCCAATGAT
CGAAGTTAGGCTGGTAAGAGCCGCGAGCGATCCTTGAAGCTGTCCCTGATGGTCGTCATCTACCTGCCTG
GACAGCATGGCCTGCAACGCGGGCATCCCGATGCCGCCGGAAGCGAGAAGAATCATAATGGGGAAGGCCA
TCCAGCCTCGCGTCGCGAACGCCAGCAAGACGTAGCCCAGCGCGTCGGCCGCCATGCCGGCGATAATGGC
CTGCTTCTCGCCGAAACGTTTGGTGGCGGGACCAGTGACGAAGGCTTGAGCGAGGGCGTGCAAGATTCCG
AATACCGCAAGCGACAGGCCGATCATCGTCGCGCTCCAGCGAAAGCGGTCCTCGCCGAAAATGACCCAGA
GCGCTGCCGGCACCTGTCCTACGAGTTGCATGATAAAGAAGACAGTCATAAGTGCGGCGACGATAGTCAT
GCCCCGCGCCCACCGGAAGGAGCTGACTGGGTTGAAGGCTCTCAAGGGCATGGGTCGGCGCTCTCCCTTA
TGCGACTCCTGCATTAGGAAGCAGCCCAGTAGTAGGTTGAGGCCGTTGAGCACCGCCGCCGCAAGGAATG
GTGCATGTAAGGAGATGGCGCCCAACAGTCCCCCGGCCACGGGGCCTGCCACCATACCCACGCCGAAACA
AGCGCTCATGAGCCCGAAGTGGCGAGCCCGATCTTCCCCATCGGTGATGTCGGCGATATAGGCGCCAGCA
ACCGCACCTGTGGCGCCGGTGATGCCGGCCACGATGCGTCCGGCGTAGAGAATCCACAGGACGGGTGTGG
TCGCCATGATCGCGTAGTCGATAGTGGCTCCAAGTAGCGAAGCGAGCAGGACTGGGCGGCGGCCAAAGCG
GTCGGACAGTGCTCCGAGAACGGGTGCGCATAGAAATTGCATCAACGCATATAGCGCTAGCAGCACGCCA
TAGTGACTGGCGATGCTGTCGGAATGGACGATATCCCGCAAGAGGCCCGGCAGTACCGGCATAACCAAGC
CTATGCCTACAGCATCCAGGGTGACGGTGCCGAGGATGACGATGAGCGCATTGTTAGATTTCATACACGG
TGCCTGACTGCGTTAGCAATTTAACTGTGATAAACTACCGCATTAAAGCTAATCGATGATAAGCTGTCAA
ACATGAGAATTAATTCATGTTCTTTCCTGCGTTATCCCCTGATTCTGTGGATAACGCAGGAAAGAACATG
TGAGCAAAAGGCCAGCAAAAGGCCAGGAACCGTAAAAAGGCCGCGTTGCTGGCGTTTTTCCATAGGCTCC
GCCCCCCTGACGAGCATCACAAAAATCGACGCTCAAGTCAGAGGTGGCGAAACCCGACAGGACTATAAAG
ATACCAGGCGTTTCCCCCTGGAAGCTCCCTCGTGCGCTCTCCTGTTCCGACCCTGCCGCTTACCGGATAC
CTGTCCGCCTTTCTCCCTTCGGGAAGCGTGGCGCTTTCTCATAGCTCACGCTGTAGGTATCTCAGTTCGG
TGTAGGTCGTTCGCTCCAAGCTGGGCTGTGTGCACGAACCCCCCGTTCAGCCCGACCGCTGCGCCTTATC
CGGTAACTATCGTCTTGAGTCCAACCCGGTAAGACACGACTTATCGCCACTGGCAGCAGCCACTGGTAAC
AGGATTAGCAGAGCGAGGTATGTAGGCGGTGCTACAGAGTTCTTGAAGTGGTGGCCTAACTACGGCTACA
CTAGAAGAACAGTATTTGGTATCTGCGCTCTGCTGAAGCCAGTTACCTTCGGAAAAAGAGTTGGTAGCTC
TTGATCCGGC
