>Addgene plasmid #173292 | RVD-CA9 | depositor partial sequence | sequence record 336247 | RVD flanked by two Bsa I sites
GGTCTCGTTCCCATGACGGTGGCAAACAGGCTCTTGAAACCGTCCAACGCCTTCTACCAGTTCTCTGTCA
AGCCCACGGACTAACCCCAGCGCAAGTTGTAGCGATTGCTAGTAATATTGGTGGCAAACAGGCTCTTGAG
ACGGTTCAGCGCCTCCTTCCAGTTCTCTGTCAAGCCCACGGACTCACCCCAGATCAAGTTGTAGCGATTG
CCTCTTGAGACC
